>Addgene plasmid #238247 | pUC19_msfGFP-SRRM2-repair-template | addgene full sequence | sequence record 474382 | Addgene NGS Result
GAGATACCTACAGCGTGAGCTATGAGAAAGCGCCACGCTTCCCGAAGGGAGAAAGGCGGACAGGTATCCG
GTAAGCGGCAGGGTCGGAACAGGAGAGCGCACGAGGGAGCTTCCAGGGGGAAACGCCTGGTATCTTTATA
GTCCTGTCGGGTTTCGCCACCTCTGACTTGAGCGTCGATTTTTGTGATGCTCGTCAGGGGGGCGGAGCCT
ATGGAAAAACGCCAGCAACGCGGCCTTTTTACGGTTCCTGGCCTTTTGCTGGCCTTTTGCTCACATGTTC
TTTCCTGCGTTATCCCCTGATTCTGTGGATAACCGTATTACCGCCTTTGAGTGAGCTGATACCGCTCGCC
GCAGCCGAACGACCGAGCGCAGCGAGTCAGTGAGCGAGGAAGCGGAAGAGCGCCCAATACGCAAACCGCC
TCTCCCCGCGCGTTGGCCGATTCATTAATGCAGCTGGCACGACAGGTTTCCCGACTGGAAAGCGGGCAGT
GAGCGCAACGCAATTAATGTGAGTTAGCTCACTCATTAGGCACCCCAGGCTTTACACTTTATGCTTCCGG
CTCGTATGTTGTGTGGAATTGTGAGCGGATAACAATTTCACACAGGAAACAGCTATGACCATGATTACGC
CAAGCTTGCATGCCTGCAGGTCGACGCTGGCCCTGTGTGGTGTGAGGTTTGGTGGTCAGGACCTGGGCGG
GTGGTCCTGAGTGCTGGCCCGTGTGCTTGAAAGGGTGTGGTGCTATTGGGTCCTACTGTGTTCCCCAGGT
CCCGCAGCCCCCGGAAGCCAATAGACTCCCTCAGGGACTCTCGGTCCCTCAGCTACTCGCCTGTGGAGCG
TCGCCGTCCCTCGCCCCAGCCCTCACCACGGGACCAGCAGAGGTAAGGCCAACTGCAGGTGTCAGCACCC
AGCCTGTCTGGCCGCCACTGCTTTCTACAAAGAAGAAAGCTTTGCGGTTGTGGCTATGTGGTGCCTGAGG
TGGTGCCACCCTGTGGCCTGATGTCTGTCCTGTGTTGCAGCAGCAGCAGTGAGCGGGGTTCCCGGAGAGG
CCAGCGTGGGGACAGCCGCTCCCCCAGCCACAAGCGCAGGAGGGAGACACCTAGCCCTCGGCCCATGAGA
CACCGCTCCTCCAGGTGCGTGTCCTGGAAGGCTGATGCCCCCTTCCGGGAGCCAGTTGTGGTGGTGGGTG
GCGGCCCCATTTTGGGAGTGGCCCAGAAACTGGCCTTGAGGGCTGGGGTGGGAACTCCCTGTTGAACTAT
ATCTTCTCTTGCAGGTCTCCAGGAGGAGGCGGATCCGGAGGCGGAGGATCCATGGTGAGCAAGGGCGAGG
AGCTGTTCACCGGGGTGGTGCCCATCCTGGTCGAGCTGGACGGCGACGTAAACGGCCACAAGTTCAGCGT
GCGCGGCGAGGGCGAGGGCGATGCCACCAACGGCAAGCTGACCCTGAAGTTCATCTGCACCACCGGCAAG
CTGCCCGTGCCCTGGCCCACCCTCGTGACCACCCTGACCTACGGCGTGCAGTGCTTCAGCCGCTACCCCG
ACCACATGAAGCAGCACGACTTCTTCAAGTCCGCCATGCCCGAAGGCTACGTCCAGGAGCGCACCATCTC
CTTCAAGGACGACGGCACCTACAAGACCCGCGCCGAGGTGAAGTTCGAGGGCGACACCCTGGTGAACCGC
ATCGAGCTGAAGGGCATCGACTTCAAGGAGGACGGCAACATCCTGGGGCACAAGCTGGAGTACAACTTCA
ACAGCCACAACGTCTATATCACGGCCGACAAGCAGAAGAACGGCATCAAGGCGAACTTCAAGATCCGCCA
CAACGTCGAGGACGGCAGCGTGCAGCTCGCCGACCACTACCAGCAGAACACCCCCATCGGCGACGGCCCC
GTGCTGCTGCCCGACAACCACTACCTGAGCACCCAGTCCAAGCTGAGCAAAGACCCCAACGAGAAGCGCG
ATCACATGGTCCTGCTGGAGTTCGTGACCGCCGCCGGGATCACTCTCGGCATGGACGAGCTGTACAAATA
AATTGTCTTTGGGGGATTCCACCACACCCAATGCTCTGGAGCCACAAGGAGTGTCCCTTCTTCCCCAGCA
GAGCCGTGGGAGGGTCCTTGTCTGCTCTCCTTTGAACCTTGGCAGCCCTTGGATGGAGGGCTCCCTTTCC
CTCCCCTTTTTTTTTTCTTTGTTCCTGTGAAATGTTAATCTCCGTGAGTTCTTCCTGGTTCATGTGTTCT
GGGGGGTTTGGGGTGGGAGGGAATGCAGATGGGAGTTGGGGGAGGGGAGGATACAGTTCAGGATACCCCA
GCCTGGAGTCAGGGCCAGGGAGGCATGGCCCCACTTGTATCCAGAAGTTCCCAGGGGTGATTGTGATGGT
GGTTGGGACTGGAGGTTGTATAAGGTGTTCTTGGAAGGAAGGGGCAGGAGTTGGAATTAGTTGGTCCCTA
CTGTCCCCCATGAGGTTGTGAACCCCTGGTACCGAGCTCGAATTCACTGGCCGTCGTTTTACAACGTCGT
GACTGGGAAAACCCTGGCGTTACCCAACTTAATCGCCTTGCAGCACATCCCCCTTTCGCCAGCTGGCGTA
ATAGCGAAGAGGCCCGCACCGATCGCCCTTCCCAACAGTTGCGCAGCCTGAATGGCGAATGGCGCCTGAT
GCGGTATTTTCTCCTTACGCATCTGTGCGGTATTTCACACCGCATATGGTGCACTCTCAGTACAATCTGC
TCTGATGCCGCATAGTTAAGCCAGCCCCGACACCCGCCAACACCCGCTGACGCGCCCTGACGGGCTTGTC
TGCTCCCGGCATCCGCTTACAGACAAGCTGTGACCGTCTCCGGGAGCTGCATGTGTCAGAGGTTTTCACC
GTCATCACCGAAACGCGCGAGACGAAAGGGCCTCGTGATACGCCTATTTTTATAGGTTAATGTCATGATA
ATAATGGTTTCTTAGACGTCAGGTGGCACTTTTCGGGGAAATGTGCGCGGAACCCCTATTTGTTTATTTT
TCTAAATACATTCAAATATGTATCCGCTCATGAGACAATAACCCTGATAAATGCTTCAATAATATTGAAA
AAGGAAGAGTATGAGTATTCAACATTTCCGTGTCGCCCTTATTCCCTTTTTTGCGGCATTTTGCCTTCCT
GTTTTTGCTCACCCAGAAACGCTGGTGAAAGTAAAAGATGCTGAAGATCAGTTGGGTGCACGAGTGGGTT
ACATCGAACTGGATCTCAACAGCGGTAAGATCCTTGAGAGTTTTCGCCCCGAAGAACGTTTTCCAATGAT
GAGCACTTTTAAAGTTCTGCTATGTGGCGCGGTATTATCCCGTATTGACGCCGGGCAAGAGCAACTCGGT
CGCCGCATACACTATTCTCAGAATGACTTGGTTGAGTACTCACCAGTCACAGAAAAGCATCTTACGGATG
GCATGACAGTAAGAGAATTATGCAGTGCTGCCATAACCATGAGTGATAACACTGCGGCCAACTTACTTCT
GACAACGATCGGAGGACCGAAGGAGCTAACCGCTTTTTTGCACAACATGGGGGATCATGTAACTCGCCTT
GATCGTTGGGAACCGGAGCTGAATGAAGCCATACCAAACGACGAGCGTGACACCACGATGCCTGTAGCAA
TGGCAACAACGTTGCGCAAACTATTAACTGGCGAACTACTTACTCTAGCTTCCCGGCAACAATTAATAGA
CTGGATGGAGGCGGATAAAGTTGCAGGACCACTTCTGCGCTCGGCCCTTCCGGCTGGCTGGTTTATTGCT
GATAAATCTGGAGCCGGTGAGCGTGGGTCTCGCGGTATCATTGCAGCACTGGGGCCAGATGGTAAGCCCT
CCCGTATCGTAGTTATCTACACGACGGGGAGTCAGGCAACTATGGATGAACGAAATAGACAGATCGCTGA
GATAGGTGCCTCACTGATTAAGCATTGGTAACTGTCAGACCAAGTTTACTCATATATACTTTAGATTGAT
TTAAAACTTCATTTTTAATTTAAAAGGATCTAGGTGAAGATCCTTTTTGATAATCTCATGACCAAAATCC
CTTAACGTGAGTTTTCGTTCCACTGAGCGTCAGACCCCGTAGAAAAGATCAAAGGATCTTCTTGAGATCC
TTTTTTTCTGCGCGTAATCTGCTGCTTGCAAACAAAAAAACCACCGCTACCAGCGGTGGTTTGTTTGCCG
GATCAAGAGCTACCAACTCTTTTTCCGAAGGTAACTGGCTTCAGCAGAGCGCAGATACCAAATACTGTTC
TTCTAGTGTAGCCGTAGTTAGGCCACCACTTCAAGAACTCTGTAGCACCGCCTACATACCTCGCTCTGCT
AATCCTGTTACCAGTGGCTGCTGCCAGTGGCGATAAGTCGTGTCTTACCGGGTTGGACTCAAGACGATAG
TTACCGGATAAGGCGCAGCGGTCGGGCTGAACGGGGGGTTCGTGCACACAGCCCAGCTTGGAGCGAACGA
CCTACACCGAACT
Features (pLannotate 1.2.2; 13 found; start..end, strand, type, name):
    400..492     +  CDS            lacI (fragment): lac repressor; lacI; The lac repressor binds to the lac operator to inhibit transcription in E. coli. This inhibition can be relieved by adding lactose or isopropyl-β-D-thiogalactopyranoside (IPTG).
    505..526     +  protein_bind   CAP binding site: CAP binding activates transcription in the presence of cAMP. E. coli catabolite activator protein
    541..571     +  promoter       lac promoter: promoter for the E. coli lac operon
    579..595     +  protein_bind   lac operator: The lac repressor binds to the lac operator to inhibit transcription in E. coli. This inhibition can be relieved by adding lactose or isopropyl-β-D-thiogalactopyranoside (IPTG). lac repressor encoded by lacI
    632..655     -  misc_feature   MCS (fragment): pUC18/19 multiple cloning site
   1312..2027    +  CDS            SiriusGFP (fragment): enhanced GFP (EGFP) derivative that exhibits robust folding and enhanced photostability (Zhong et al., 2019) mammalian codon-optimized
   2473..2495    -  misc_feature   MCS (fragment): pUC18/19 multiple cloning site
   2492..2649    +  CDS            lacZα (fragment): LacZα fragment of β-galactosidase; lacZ fragment
   2655..2754    -  misc_feature   bom (fragment): basis of mobility region from pBR322
   2856..2891    -  CDS            rop (fragment): Rop protein, which maintains plasmids at low copy number; rop
   2986..3090    +  promoter       AmpR promoter: bla
   3091..3951    +  CDS            AmpR: β-lactamase; bla; confers resistance to ampicillin, carbenicillin, and related antibiotics
   4122..217     +  rep_origin     ori (across the origin): high-copy-number ColE1/pMB1/pBR322/pUC origin of replication
