[The description below was written by a language model from this plasmid's Addgene catalogue record and pLannotate feature annotations shown in this document.]
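Description:
pUC19_msfGFP-SRRM2-repair-template is a homology-directed repair donor plasmid built on the pUC19 cloning backbone and catalogued as a CRISPR vector. It is a small (about 4.5 kb), high-copy bacterial plasmid maintained through the ColE1/pUC-type origin of replication and selected with ampicillin via the β-lactamase (AmpR) gene and its native promoter. The remaining backbone annotations are the usual pUC19 remnants: the CAP binding site, lac promoter and lac operator, short lacI, bom and rop fragments, and a lacZα fragment. The two split pieces of the pUC multiple cloning site flank the insert, consistent with the donor cassette having been placed in the polylinker by Gibson assembly.

The payload lies between these MCS fragments, spanning roughly 1.8 kb. At its centre is a GFP-family coding sequence of about 700 bp, which the automated annotation matched to SiriusGFP, but which the plasmid name identifies as msfGFP (monomeric superfolder GFP). The unannotated stretches on either side, roughly 650 bp upstream and 450 bp downstream, are presumably the homology arms from the human SRRM2 locus, although the feature table does not label them. The record also does not state which end of SRRM2 is tagged, whether a linker is present, or which guide RNA is paired with the donor. No mammalian promoter, selection marker or polyadenylation signal is annotated, as expected for a template meant to place the fluorescent protein in frame under endogenous control.

The construct is intended to be delivered with Cas9 and a locus-specific guide to knock msfGFP into endogenous SRRM2 in human cells. The associated publication concerns probing the microenvironments of biomolecular condensates, and SRRM2 is a well-known nuclear speckle component.
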