Addgene plasmid #238247: pUC19_msfGFP-SRRM2-repair-template
Depositing lab: Denes Hnisz. Publication: Probing condensate microenvironments with a micropeptide killswitch. Zhang Y, Stoppelkamp I, Fernandez-Pernas P, Allram M, Charman M, Magalhaes AP, Piedavent-Salomon M, Sommer G, Sung YC, Meyer K, Grams N, Halko E, Dongre S, Meierhofer D, Malszycki M, Ilik IA, Aktas T, Kraushar ML, Vastenhouw N, Weitzman MD, Grebien F, Niskanen H, Hnisz D. Nature. 2025 Jun 4. doi: 10.1038/s41586-025-09141-5. PubMed 40468084.
Backbone
  Vector backbone: pUC19
  Vector type: CRISPR
Growth in bacteria
  Bacterial resistance: Ampicillin, 100 μg/mL
  Growth temperature: 37°C
  Growth strain: DH5alpha
  Copy number: High Copy
Gene/Insert
  Gene/Insert name: SRRM2
  Species: H. sapiens (human)
  Cloning method: Gibson Cloning
Terms and licenses: Academic/Nonprofit Terms; Industry Terms: Not Available to Industry
How to cite: pUC19_msfGFP-SRRM2-repair-template was a gift from Denes Hnisz (Addgene plasmid # 238247 ; http://n2t.net/addgene:238247 ; RRID:Addgene_238247)
